>Addgene plasmid #78958 | pU6-Fn-crRNA | depositor full sequence | sequence record 150238 | Full plasmid sequence
GACGAAGACTCAATTGTCGATTAGTGAACGGATCTCGACGGTATCGATCACGAGACTAGCCTCGAGCGGC
CGCCCCCTTCACCGAGGGCCTATTTCCCATGATTCCTTCATATTTGCATATACGATACAAGGCTGTTAGA
GAGATAATTGGAATTAATTTGACTGTAAACACAAAGATATTAGTACAAAATACGTGACGTAGAAAGTAAT
AATTTCTTGGGTAGTTTGCAGTTTTAAAATTATGTTTTAAAATGGACTATCATATGCTTACCGTAACTTG
AAAGTATTTCGATTTCTTGGCTTTATATATCTTGTGGAAAGGACGAAACACCGAATTTCTACTGTTGTAG
ATTGAGACGGGATCCATCCGTCTCCTTTTTTCTAGATTCGCGATGTACGGGCCAGATATACGCGTTGACA
TTGATTATTGACTAGTTGTCTTCCTGCATTAATGAATCGGCCAACGCGCGGGGAGAGGCGGTTTGCGTAT
TGGGCGCTCTTCCGCTTCCTCGCTCACTGACTCGCTGCGCTCGGTCGTTCGGCTGCGGCGAGCGGTATCA
GCTCACTCAAAGGCGGTAATACGGTTATCCACAGAATCAGGGGATAACGCAGGAAAGAACATGTGAGCAA
AAGGCCAGCAAAAGGCCAGGAACCGTAAAAAGGCCGCGTTGCTGGCGTTTTTCCATAGGCTCCGCCCCCC
TGACGAGCATCACAAAAATCGACGCTCAAGTCAGAGGTGGCGAAACCCGACAGGACTATAAAGATACCAG
GCGTTTCCCCCTGGAAGCTCCCTCGTGCGCTCTCCTGTTCCGACCCTGCCGCTTACCGGATACCTGTCCG
CCTTTCTCCCTTCGGGAAGCGTGGCGCTTTCTCATAGCTCACGCTGTAGGTATCTCAGTTCGGTGTAGGT
CGTTCGCTCCAAGCTGGGCTGTGTGCACGAACCCCCCGTTCAGCCCGACCGCTGCGCCTTATCCGGTAAC
TATCGTCTTGAGTCCAACCCGGTAAGACACGACTTATCGCCACTGGCAGCAGCCACTGGTAACAGGATTA
GCAGAGCGAGGTATGTAGGCGGTGCTACAGAGTTCTTGAAGTGGTGGCCTAACTACGGCTACACTAGAAG
GACAGTATTTGGTATCTGCGCTCTGCTGAAGCCAGTTACCTTCGGAAAAAGAGTTGGTAGCTCTTGATCC
GGCAAACAAACCACCGCTGGTAGCGGTGGTTTTTTTGTTTGCAAGCAGCAGATTACGCGCAGAAAAAAAG
GATCTCAAGAAGATCCTTTGATCTTTTCTACGGGGTCTGACGCTCAGTGGAACGAAAACTCACGTTAAGG
GATTTTGGTCATGAGATTATCAAAAAGGATCTTCACCTAGATCCTTTTAAATTAAAAATGAAGTTTTAAA
TCAATCTAAAGTATATATGAGTAAACTTGGTCTGACAGTTACCAATGCTTAATCAGTGAGGCACCTATCT
CAGCGATCTGTCTATTTCGTTCATCCATAGTTGCCTGACTCCCCGTCGTGTAGATAACTACGATACGGGA
GGGCTTACCATCTGGCCCCAGTGCTGCAATGATACCGCGAGATCCACGCTCACCGGCTCCAGATTTATCA
GCAATAAACCAGCCAGCCGGAAGGGCCGAGCGCAGAAGTGGTCCTGCAACTTTATCCGCCTCCATCCAGT
CTATTAATTGTTGCCGGGAAGCTAGAGTAAGTAGTTCGCCAGTTAATAGTTTGCGCAACGTTGTTGCCAT
TGCTACAGGCATCGTGGTGTCACGCTCGTCGTTTGGTATGGCTTCATTCAGCTCCGGTTCCCAACGATCA
AGGCGAGTTACATGATCCCCCATGTTGTGCAAAAAAGCGGTTAGCTCCTTCGGTCCTCCGATCGTTGTCA
GAAGTAAGTTGGCCGCAGTGTTATCACTCATGGTTATGGCAGCACTGCATAATTCTCTTACTGTCATGCC
ATCCGTAAGATGCTTTTCTGTGACTGGTGAGTACTCAACCAAGTCATTCTGAGAATAGTGTATGCGGCGA
CCGAGTTGCTCTTGCCCGGCGTCAATACGGGATAATACCGCGCCACATAGCAGAACTTTAAAAGTGCTCA
TCATTGGAAAACGTTCTTCGGGGCGAAAACTCTCAAGGATCTTACCGCTGTTGAGATCCAGTTCGATGTA
ACCCACTCGTGCACCCAACTGATCTTCAGCATCTTTTACTTTCACCAGCGTTTCTGGGTGAGCAAAAACA
GGAAGGCAAAATGCCGCAAAAAAGGGAATAAGGGCGACACGGAAATGTTGAATACTCATACTCTTCCTTT
TTCAATATTATTGAAGCATTTATCAGGGTTATTGTCTCATGAGCGGATACATATTTGAATGTATTTAGAA
AAATAAACAAATAGGGGTTCCGCGCACATTTCCCCGAAAAGTGCCACCTGACGTC
Features (pLannotate 1.2.2; 7 found; start..end, strand, type, name):
     17..34      +  CDS            Rev (fragment): human immunodeficiency virus 1 (HIV-1) Rev protein; rev; enhances nuclear export of unspliced and incompletely spliced viral mRNAs
     84..324     +  promoter       U6 promoter: RNA polymerase III promoter for human U6 snRNA
    417..437     +  enhancer       CMV enhancer (fragment): human cytomegalovirus immediate early enhancer
    444..497     -  CDS            lacI (fragment): lac repressor; lacI; The lac repressor binds to the lac operator to inhibit transcription in E. coli. This inhibition can be relieved by adding lactose or isopropyl-β-D-thiogalactopyranoside (IPTG).
    680..1268    -  rep_origin     ori: high-copy-number ColE1/pMB1/pBR322/pUC origin of replication
   1439..2299    -  CDS            AmpR: β-lactamase; bla; confers resistance to ampicillin, carbenicillin, and related antibiotics
   2300..2404    -  promoter       AmpR promoter: bla
