[The description below was written by a language model from this plasmid's Addgene catalogue record and pLannotate feature annotations shown in this document.]
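Description:
pU6-Fn-crRNA is a small (about 2.4 kb) empty cloning vector built on a pUC19 backbone for expressing CRISPR RNAs (crRNAs) that guide FnCpf1, the Cpf1 (Cas12a) nuclease from Francisella novicida, in mammalian cells. It is propagated in E. coli through the high-copy ColE1/pUC-type origin and selected with ampicillin via the β-lactamase gene and its native bla promoter. The record notes that a BsaI recognition site within the ampicillin resistance gene was mutated. It carries no mammalian selection marker or reporter, so it is suited to transient delivery.

The functional payload is a human U6 promoter, an RNA polymerase III promoter commonly used to drive short, uncapped, non-polyadenylated transcripts such as guide RNAs. According to the catalogue entry, a BsmBI site is available for inserting the target-specific guide sequence. BsmBI is a type IIS enzyme that cuts outside its recognition sequence, which typically allows annealed oligonucleotides to be ligated in directionally. The feature table does not annotate the crRNA scaffold, cloning site or Pol III terminator, so their exact arrangement downstream of the promoter is not documented here. The very short fragments annotated as HIV-1 Rev, CMV enhancer and lacI span only some tens of bases each and are most likely incidental sequence matches or backbone remnants rather than functional elements.

The plasmid encodes no nuclease, so it would be co-delivered with a separate FnCpf1 expression construct for genome editing experiments. It is associated with work on the genome-wide specificity of Cpf1 endonucleases in human cells.
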