Addgene plasmid #78958: pU6-Fn-crRNA
Purpose: (Empty Backbone) Cloning vector for expression of FnCpf1 crRNA. It contains BsmB1 site for cloning.
Depositing lab: Jin-Soo Kim. Depositing organization: Seoul National University. Publication: Genome-wide analysis reveals specificities of Cpf1 endonucleases in human cells. Kim D, Kim J, Hur JK, Been KW, Yoon SH, Kim JS. Nat Biotechnol. 2016 Jun 6. doi: 10.1038/nbt.3609. PubMed 27272384.
Backbone
  Vector backbone: pUC19
  Modifications to backbone: Bsa1 site in the ampicillin-resistant gene was mutated.
  Vector type: Mammalian Expression, CRISPR
  Promoter: U6 promoter
Growth in bacteria
  Bacterial resistance: Ampicillin, 100 μg/mL
  Growth temperature: 37°C
  Growth strain: DH5alpha
  Copy number: High Copy
Terms and licenses: Academic/Nonprofit Terms; Industry Terms: Not Available to Industry
How to cite: pU6-Fn-crRNA was a gift from Jin-Soo Kim (Addgene plasmid # 78958 ; http://n2t.net/addgene:78958 ; RRID:Addgene_78958)
