>Addgene plasmid #78958 | pU6-Fn-crRNA | addgene partial sequence | sequence record 150236 | hU6-F 5'-GAGGGCCTATTTCCCATGATT-3'
GGCTGTTAGAGAGATAATTGGAATTAATTTGACTGTAAACACAAAGATATTAGTACAAAATACGTGACGT
AGAAAGTAATAATTTCTTGGGTAGTTTGCAGTTTTAAAATTATGTTTTAAAATGGACTATCATATGCTTA
CCGTAACTTGAAAGTATTTCGATTTCTTGGCTTTATATATCTTGTGGAAAGGACGAAACACCGAATTTCT
ACTGTTGTAGATTGAGACGGGATCCATCCGTCTCCTTTTTTCTAGATTCGCGATGTACGGGCCAGATATA
CGCGTTGACATTGATTATTGACTAGTTGTCTTCCTGCATTAATGAATCGGCCAACGCGCGGGGAGAGGCG
GTTTGCGTATTGGGCGCTCTTCCGCTTCCTCGCTCACTGACTCGCTGCGCTCGGTCGTTCGGCTGCGGCG
AGCGGTATCAGCTCACTCAAAGGCGGTAATACGGTTATCCACAGAATCAGGGGATAACGCAGGAAAGAAC
ATGTGAGCAAAAGGCCAGCAAAAGGCCAGGAACCGTAAAAAGGCCGCGTTGCTGGCGTTTTTCCATAGGC
TCCGCCCCCCTGACGAGCATCACAAAAATCGACGCTCAAGTCAGAGGTGGCGAAACCCGACAGGACTATA
AAGATACCAGGCGTTTCCCCCTGGAAGCTCCCTCGTGCGCTCTCCTGTTCCGACCCTGCCGCTTACCGGA
TACCTGTCCGCCTTTCTCCCTTCGGGAAGCGTGGCGCTTTCTCATAGCTCACGCTGTAGGTATCTCAGTT
CGGTGTAGGTCGTTCGCTCCAAGCTGGGCTGTGTGCACGAACCCCCCGTTCAGCCCGACCGCTGCGCCTT
ATCCGGTAACTATCGTCTTGAGTCCAACCCGGTAAGACACGACTTATCGCCACTGGCAGCAGCCACTGGT
AACAGGATTAGCAGAGCGAGGTATGTAGGCGGTGCTACAGAGTTCTTGAAGTGGTGGCCTAACTACGGCT
ACACTAGAA
