>Addgene plasmid #78958 | pU6-Fn-crRNA | addgene partial sequence | sequence record 150237 | pBR322ori-F 5'-GGGAAACGCCTGGTATCTTT-3'
TCTGACTTGAGCGTCGATTTTTGTGATGCTCGTCAGGGGGGCGGAGCCTATGGAAAAACGCCAGCAACGC
GGCCTTTTTACGGTTCCTGGCCTTTTGCTGGCCTTTTGCTCACATGTTCTTTCCTGCGTTATCCCCTGAT
TCTGTGGATAACCGTATTACCGCCTTTGAGTGAGCTGATACCGCTCGCCGCAGCCGAACGACCGAGCGCA
GCGAGTCAGTGAGCGAGGAAGCGGAAGAGCGCCCAATACGCAAACCGCCTCTCCCCGCGCGTTGGCCGAT
TCATTAATGCAGGAAGACAACTAGTCAATAATCAATGTCAACGCGTATATCTGGCCCGTACATCGCGAAT
CTAGAAAAAAGGAGACGGATGGATCCCGTCTCAATCTACAACAGTAGAAATTCGGTGTTTCGTCCTTTCC
ACAAGATATATAAAGCCAAGAAATCGAAATACTTTCAAGTTACGGTAAGCATATGATAGTCCATTTTAAA
ACATAATTTTAAAACTGCAAACTACCCAAGAAATTATTACTTTCTACGTCACGTATTTTGTACTAATATC
TTTGTGTTTACAGTCAAATTAATTCCAATTATCTCTCTAACAGCCTTGTATCGTATATGCAAATATGAAG
GAATCATGGGAAATAGGCCCTCGGTGAAGGGGGCGGCCGCTCGAGGCTAGTCTCGTGATCGATACCGTCG
AGATCCGTTCACTAATCGACAATTGAGTCTTCGTCGACGTCAGGTGGCACTTTTCGGGGAAATGTGCGCG
GAACCCCTATTTGTTTATTTTTCTAAATACATTCAAATATGTATCCGCTCATGAGACAATAACCCTGATA
AATGCTTCAATAATATTGAAAAAGGAAGAGTATGAGTATTCAACATTTCCGTGTCGCCCTTATTCCCTTT
TTTGCGGCATTTTGCCTTCCTGTTTTTGCTCACCCAGAAACGCTGGTGAAAGTAAAAGAT
